Addgene plasmid #87328: pSUPER-retro-puro-shNup88-XbaI
Purpose: To express shRNA against human Nup88
Depositing lab: Lei Lu. Depositing organization: Nanyang Technological University. Publication: The development of a single molecule fluorescence standard and its application in estimating the stoichiometry of the nuclear pore complex. Tie HC, Madugula V, Lu L. Biochem Biophys Res Commun. 2016 Sep 30;478(4):1694-9. doi: 10.1016/j.bbrc.2016.09.005. Epub 2016 Sep 6. PubMed 27613095.
Backbone
  Vector backbone: modified pSUPER.neo+GFP
  Backbone manufacturer: OligoEngine
  Backbone size w/o insert (bp): 6349
  Modifications to backbone: We removed the sequence between NheI and XmaI of pSUPER.neo+GFP and ligate a puromycin resistance gene flanked by NheI and XmaI into the vector. The product of this modified pSUPER.neo+GFP is used for our shRNAs cloning. All the annealed shRNA oligos were cloned between BglII and XhoI sites. BglII site is abolished after successful ligation.
  Vector type: Mammalian Expression, RNAi
  Selectable markers: Puromycin
Growth in bacteria
  Bacterial resistance: Ampicillin, 100 μg/mL
  Growth temperature: 37°C
  Growth strain: NEB Stable
  Copy number: Unknown
Gene/Insert
  Gene/Insert name: shRNA against human Nup88
  gRNA/shRNA sequence: caatcatgtaaacttctga
  Species: H. sapiens (human)
  Promoter: H1
  Cloning method: Restriction Enzyme; 5′ cloning site Bglll (destroyed during cloning); 3′ cloning site XhoI (not destroyed)
  Sequencing primers: 5′ GGAAGCCTTGGCTTTTG
Terms and licenses: Academic/Nonprofit Terms; Industry Terms: Not Available to Industry
How to cite: pSUPER-retro-puro-shNup88-XbaI was a gift from Lei Lu (Addgene plasmid # 87328 ; http://n2t.net/addgene:87328 ; RRID:Addgene_87328)
