[The description below was written by a language model from this plasmid's Addgene catalogue record and pLannotate feature annotations shown in this document.]
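Description:
pSUPER-retro-puro-shNup88-XbaI is a mammalian RNAi plasmid built to knock down human Nup88, a nuclear pore complex component, by expressing a short hairpin RNA. According to the record, it derives from the OligoEngine pSUPER.neo+GFP vector, in which the segment between NheI and XmaI was replaced with a puromycin resistance gene. Annealed shRNA oligonucleotides were then ligated between BglII and XhoI, destroying the BglII site. The hairpin sits immediately downstream of the human H1 RNA promoter, a compact RNA polymerase III promoter suited to producing small, defined transcripts that are processed into siRNA. In the opposite orientation next to it, the mouse PGK promoter drives puromycin N-acetyltransferase, so transfected cells can be selected with puromycin.

The rest of the plasmid is a pBluescript-type backbone: a high-copy ColE1/pUC origin and β-lactamase for ampicillin selection in E. coli, an f1 origin, T7 and T3 promoters, fragments of the multiple cloning site, and lac/lacZα remnants.

Two discrepancies are worth noting. First, the sequenced record is 4,454 nt, smaller than the 6,349 bp listed for the backbone. Second, despite "retro" in the name, the annotation shows only a roughly 30 nt fragment of a self-inactivating MoMLV 3' LTR, with no intact LTRs or packaging signal. The sequence therefore supports use by direct transfection rather than retroviral packaging. The associated study concerned estimating nuclear pore complex stoichiometry, but the record does not state how the Nup88 knockdown was used in it, nor what "XbaI" in the name refers to.
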