Features (pLannotate 1.2.2; 17 found; start..end, strand, type, name):
     48..647     -  CDS            PuroR: puromycin N-acetyltransferase; pac from Streptomyces alboniger; confers resistance to puromycin
    667..1170    -  promoter       PGK promoter: mouse phosphoglycerate kinase 1 promoter
   1181..1395    +  promoter       H1 promoter: human H1 RNA promoter
   1456..1476    +  misc_feature   MCS (fragment): pBluescript multiple cloning site
   1488..1506    -  promoter       T3 promoter: promoter for bacteriophage T3 RNA polymerase
   1551..1567    -  protein_bind   lac operator: The lac repressor binds to the lac operator to inhibit transcription in E. coli. This inhibition can be relieved by adding lactose or isopropyl-β-D-thiogalactopyranoside (IPTG). lac repressor encoded by lacI
   1575..1605    -  promoter       lac promoter: promoter for the E. coli lac operon
   1620..1641    -  protein_bind   CAP binding site: CAP binding activates transcription in the presence of cAMP. E. coli catabolite activator protein
   1654..1746    -  CDS            lacI (fragment): lac repressor; lacI; The lac repressor binds to the lac operator to inhibit transcription in E. coli. This inhibition can be relieved by adding lactose or isopropyl-β-D-thiogalactopyranoside (IPTG).
   1929..2517    -  rep_origin     ori: high-copy-number ColE1/pMB1/pBR322/pUC origin of replication
   2688..3548    -  CDS            AmpR: β-lactamase; bla; confers resistance to ampicillin, carbenicillin, and related antibiotics
   3549..3653    -  promoter       AmpR promoter: bla
   3706..4134    -  rep_origin     f1 ori (sequence partly withheld): f1 bacteriophage origin of replication; arrow indicates direction of (+) strand synthesis
   4139..4296    -  CDS            lacZα (fragment): LacZα fragment of β-galactosidase; lacZ fragment
   4299..4317    +  promoter       T7 promoter: promoter for bacteriophage T7 RNA polymerase
   4326..4373    +  misc_feature   MCS (fragment): pBluescript multiple cloning site
   4374..4403    -  LTR            3' LTR (ΔU3) (fragment): self-inactivating 3' long terminal repeat (LTR) from Moloney murine leukemia virus
>Addgene plasmid #87328 | pSUPER-retro-puro-shNup88-XbaI | addgene full sequence | sequence record 180074 | Addgene NGS Result
GGTCGTGCGCTCCTTTCGGTCGGGCGCTGCGGGTCGTGGGGCGGGCGTCAGGCACCGGGCTTGCGGGTCA
TGCACCAGGTGCGCGGTCCTTCGGGCACCTCGACGTCGGCGGTGACGGTGAAGCCGAGCCGCTCGTAGAA
GGGGAGGTTGCGGGGCGCGGAGGTCTCCAGGAAGGCGGGCACCCCGGCGCGCTCGGCCGCCTCCACTCCG
GGGAGCACGACGGCGCTGCCCAGACCCTTGCCCTGGTGGTCGGGCGAGACGCCGACGGTGGCCAGGAACC
ACGCGGGCTCCTTGGGCCGGTGCGGCGCCAGGAGGCCTTCCATCTGTTGCTGCGCGGCCAGCCGGGAACC
GCTCAACTCGGCCATGCGCGGGCCGATCTCGGCGAACACCGCCCCCGCTTCGACGCTCTCCGGCGTGGTC
CAGACCGCCACCGCGGCGCCGTCGTCCGCGACCCACACCTTGCCGATGTCGAGCCCGACGCGCGTGAGGA
AGAGTTCTTGCAGCTCGGTGACCCGCTCGATGTGGCGGTCCGGATCGACGGTGTGGCGCGTGGCGGGGTA
GTCGGCGAACGCGGCGGCGAGGGTGCGTACGGCCCTGGGGACGTCGTCGCGGGTGGCGAGGCGCACCGTG
GGCTTGTACTCGGTCATGCTAGCTTGGGCTGCAGGTCGAAAGGCCCGGAGATGAGGAAGAGGAGAACAGC
GCGGCAGACGTGCGCTTTTGAAGCGTGCAGAATGCCGGGCCTCCGGAGGACCTTCGGGCGCCCGCCCCGC
CCCTGAGCCCGCCCCTGAGCCCGCCCCCGGACCCACCCCTTCCCAGCCTCTGAGCCCAGAAAGCGAAGGA
GCAAAGCTGCTATTGGCCGCTGCCCCAAAGGCCTACCCGCTTCCATTGCTCAGCGGTGCTGTCCATCTGC
ACGAGACTAGTGAGACGTGCTACTTCCATTTGTCACGTCCTGCACGACGCGAGCTGCGGGGCGGGGGGGA
ACTTCCTGACTAGGGGAGGAGTAGAAGGTGGCGCGAAGGGGCCACCAAAGAACGGAGCCGGTTGGCGCCT
ACCGGCCGGTGGATGTGGAATGTGTGCGAGGCCAGAGGCCACTTGTGTAGCGCCAAGTGCCCAGCGGGGC
TGCTAAAGCGCATGCTCCAGACTGCCTTGGGAAAAGCGCCTCCCCTACCCGGTAGAATTCGAACGCTGAC
GTCATCAACCCGCTCCAAGGAATCGCGGGCCCAGTGTCACTAGGCGGGAACACCCAGCGCGCGTGCGCCC
TGGCAGGAAGATGGCTGTGAGGGACAGGGGAGTGGCGCCCTGCAATATTTGCATGTCGCTATGTGTTCTG
GGAAATCACCATAAACGTGAAATGTCTTTGGATTTGGGAATCTTATAAGTTCTGTATGAGACCACAGATC
CCCCAATCATGTAAACTTCTGATTCAAGAGATCAGAAGTTTACATGATTGTTTTTCTCGAGGGGGGGCCC
GGTACCAGCTTTTGTTCCCTTTAGTGAGGGTTAATTTCGAGCTTGGCGTAATCATGGTCATAGCTGTTTC
CTGTGTGAAATTGTTATCCGCTCACAATTCCACACAACATACGAGCCGGAAGCATAAAGTGTAAAGCCTG
GGGTGCCTAATGAGTGAGCTAACTCACATTAATTGCGTTGCGCTCACTGCCCGCTTTCCAGTCGGGAAAC
CTGTCGTGCCAGCTGCATTAATGAATCGGCCAACGCGCGGGGAGAGGCGGTTTGCGTATTGGGCGCTCTT
CCGCTTCCTCGCTCACTGACTCGCTGCGCTCGGTCGTTCGGCTGCGGCGAGCGGTATCAGCTCACTCAAA
GGCGGTAATACGGTTATCCACAGAATCAGGGGATAACGCAGGAAAGAACATGTGAGCAAAAGGCCAGCAA
AAGGCCAGGAACCGTAAAAAGGCCGCGTTGCTGGCGTTTTTCCATAGGCTCCGCCCCCCTGACGAGCATC
ACAAAAATCGACGCTCAAGTCAGAGGTGGCGAAACCCGACAGGACTATAAAGATACCAGGCGTTTCCCCC
TGGAAGCTCCCTCGTGCGCTCTCCTGTTCCGACCCTGCCGCTTACCGGATACCTGTCCGCCTTTCTCCCT
TCGGGAAGCGTGGCGCTTTCTCATAGCTCACGCTGTAGGTATCTCAGTTCGGTGTAGGTCGTTCGCTCCA
AGCTGGGCTGTGTGCACGAACCCCCCGTTCAGCCCGACCGCTGCGCCTTATCCGGTAACTATCGTCTTGA
GTCCAACCCGGTAAGACACGACTTATCGCCACTGGCAGCAGCCACTGGTAACAGGATTAGCAGAGCGAGG
TATGTAGGCGGTGCTACAGAGTTCTTGAAGTGGTGGCCTAACTACGGCTACACTAGAAGAACAGTATTTG
GTATCTGCGCTCTGCTGAAGCCAGTTACCTTCGGAAAAAGAGTTGGTAGCTCTTGATCCGGCAAACAAAC
CACCGCTGGTAGCGGTGGTTTTTTTGTTTGCAAGCAGCAGATTACGCGCAGAAAAAAAGGATCTCAAGAA
GATCCTTTGATCTTTTCTACGGGGTCTGACGCTCAGTGGAACGAAAACTCACGTTAAGGGATTTTGGTCA
TGAGATTATCAAAAAGGATCTTCACCTAGATCCTTTTAAATTAAAAATGAAGTTTTAAATCAATCTAAAG
TATATATGAGTAAACTTGGTCTGACAGTTACCAATGCTTAATCAGTGAGGCACCTATCTCAGCGATCTGT
CTATTTCGTTCATCCATAGTTGCCTGACTCCCCGTCGTGTAGATAACTACGATACGGGAGGGCTTACCAT
CTGGCCCCAGTGCTGCAATGATACCGCGAGACCCACGCTCACCGGCTCCAGATTTATCAGCAATAAACCA
GCCAGCCGGAAGGGCCGAGCGCAGAAGTGGTCCTGCAACTTTATCCGCCTCCATCCAGTCTATTAATTGT
TGCCGGGAAGCTAGAGTAAGTAGTTCGCCAGTTAATAGTTTGCGCAACGTTGTTGCCATTGCTACAGGCA
TCGTGGTGTCACGCTCGTCGTTTGGTATGGCTTCATTCAGCTCCGGTTCCCAACGATCAAGGCGAGTTAC
ATGATCCCCCATGTTGTGCAAAAAAGCGGTTAGCTCCTTCGGTCCTCCGATCGTTGTCAGAAGTAAGTTG
GCCGCAGTGTTATCACTCATGGTTATGGCAGCACTGCATAATTCTCTTACTGTCATGCCATCCGTAAGAT
GCTTTTCTGTGACTGGTGAGTACTCAACCAAGTCATTCTGAGAATAGTGTATGCGGCGACCGAGTTGCTC
TTGCCCGGCGTCAATACGGGATAATACCGCGCCACATAGCAGAACTTTAAAAGTGCTCATCATTGGAAAA
CGTTCTTCGGGGCGAAAACTCTCAAGGATCTTACCGCTGTTGAGATCCAGTTCGATGTAACCCACTCGTG
CACCCAACTGATCTTCAGCATCTTTTACTTTCACCAGCGTTTCTGGGTGAGCAAAAACAGGAAGGCAAAA
TGCCGCAAAAAAGGGAATAAGGGCGACACGGAAATGTTGAATACTCATACTCTTCCTTTTTCAATATTAT
TGAAGCATTTATCAGGGTTATTGTCTCATGAGCGGATACATATTTGAATGTATTTAGAAAAATAAACAAA
TAGGGGTTCCGCGCACATTTCCCCGAAAAGTGCCACCTAAATTGTAAGCGTTAATATTTTGTTAAAATTC
GCGTTAAATTTTTGTTAAATCAGCTCATTTTTTAACCAATAGGCCGAAATCGGCAAAATCCCTTATAAAT
CAAAAGAATAGACCGAGATAGGGT
[37 nt withheld, positions 3805-3841]
AAAGAACGTGGACTCCAACGTCAAAGG
[49 nt withheld, positions 3869-3917]
T
[91 nt withheld, positions 3919-4009]
G
[124 nt withheld, positions 4011-4134]
CCCATTCGCCATTCAGGCTGCGCAACTGTTGGGAAGGGCGATCGGTGCGGGCCTCTTCGCTATTACGCCA
GCTGGCGAAAGGGGGATGTGCTGCAAGGCGATTAAGTTGGGTAACGCCAGGGTTTTCCCAGTCACGACGT
TGTAAAACGACGGCCAGTGAATTGTAATACGACTCACTATAGGGCGAATTGGAGCTCCACCGCGGTGGCG
GCCGCTCTAGAACTAGTGGATCCCCCGGGTTGCCAAACCTACAGGTGGGGTCTTTCATTCCCCCCTTTTT
CTGGAGACTAAATAAAATCTTTTATTTTATCGATGCATGG
